Addgene plasmid #197920: myr-palm-Gamillus
Purpose: Monomer expression vector with plasma membrane localization signal
Depositing lab: Salvatore Chiantia. Depositing organization: Universitaet Potsdam. Publication: Benchmarking of novel green fluorescent proteins for the quantification of protein oligomerization in living cells. Petrich A, Aji AK, Dunsing V, Chiantia S. PLoS One. 2023 Aug 3;18(8):e0285486. doi: 10.1371/journal.pone.0285486. eCollection 2023. PubMed 37535571.
Backbone
  Vector backbone: mEGFP-C1
  Vector type: Mammalian Expression
Growth in bacteria
  Bacterial resistance: Kanamycin, 50 μg/mL
  Growth temperature: 37°C
  Growth strain: DH5alpha
  Copy number: High Copy
Gene/Insert
  Gene/Insert name: glycosylphosphatidylinositol-Gamillus
  Species: Other
  Mutation: none
  Cloning method: Restriction Enzyme; 5′ cloning site Unknown (unknown if destroyed)
Terms and licenses: Academic/Nonprofit Terms; Industry Terms: Not Available to Industry
How to cite: myr-palm-Gamillus was a gift from Salvatore Chiantia (Addgene plasmid # 197920 ; http://n2t.net/addgene:197920 ; RRID:Addgene_197920)
