[The description below was written by a language model from this plasmid's Addgene catalogue record and pLannotate feature annotations shown in this document.]
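Description:
myr-palm-Gamillus is a mammalian expression plasmid built on the mEGFP-C1 backbone and described as a monomer expression vector carrying a plasma membrane localization signal. In the annotated 4,772 nt sequence, the human cytomegalovirus immediate-early enhancer and promoter drive the coding sequence of Gamillus, a green fluorescent protein derived from the jellyfish Olindias formosus. Gamillus is reported to be monomeric, very rapidly maturing and largely insensitive to acid. An SV40 polyadenylation signal terminates the transcript.

The membrane-targeting element is not annotated as a feature. A short unannotated stretch between the multiple cloning site fragment and the start of Gamillus could hold an N-terminal myristoylation/palmitoylation motif, as the plasmid name implies, but the table does not confirm this. The catalogue lists the insert as "glycosylphosphatidylinositol-Gamillus", which conflicts with the myr-palm name. These are different lipid anchors, and the record does not resolve the discrepancy. A small SV40 large T antigen fragment is annotated just after Gamillus, and its role is not stated.

Propagation in bacteria relies on a high-copy ColE1/pUC-type origin, and an f1 origin is also present. The Tn5 NeoR/KanR gene sits behind tandem bacterial (AmpR) and SV40 early promoters and ends with an HSV TK polyadenylation signal. This arrangement gives kanamycin resistance in E. coli and allows G418 selection in mammalian cells. The short ble and bGH poly(A) fragments appear to be minor partial matches.

The associated work benchmarked green fluorescent proteins for quantifying protein oligomerization in living cells. In that setting, the construct most plausibly serves as a membrane-anchored monomeric brightness reference.
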