Features (pLannotate 1.2.2; 14 found; start..end, strand, type, name):
     61..364     +  enhancer       CMV enhancer: human cytomegalovirus immediate early enhancer
    365..568     +  promoter       CMV promoter: human cytomegalovirus (CMV) immediate early promoter
    591..654     +  misc_feature   MCS (fragment): multiple cloning site
    718..1434    +  CDS            Gamillus: Gamillus is a photoswitchable green fluorescent protein published in 2018, derived from Olindias formosus. It is reported to be a very rapidly-maturing monomer with very low acid sensitivity.
   1454..1537    +  CDS            large T antigen (fragment): large T antigen from SV40 (simian virus 40)
   1560..1681    +  polyA_signal   SV40 poly(A) signal: SV40 polyadenylation signal
   1715..2143    -  rep_origin     f1 ori (sequence partly withheld): f1 bacteriophage origin of replication; arrow indicates direction of (+) strand synthesis
   2170..2274    +  promoter       AmpR promoter: bla
   2276..2633    +  promoter       SV40 promoter: SV40 enhancer and early promoter
   2668..3462    +  CDS            NeoR/KanR: aminoglycoside phosphotransferase from Tn5; aph(3')-II (or nptII); confers resistance to neomycin, kanamycin, and G418 (Geneticin®)
   3483..3635    +  CDS            ble (fragment): BLE_KLEPN - Experimental evidence at protein level: Swiss-Prot protein existence level 1. Binding protein with a strong affinity to the bleomycin family of antibiotics. Binds to CL990; an antimitotic-antibiotic compound. From Klebsiella pneumoniae.
   3694..3741    +  polyA_signal   HSV TK poly(A) signal: herpes simplex virus thymidine kinase polyadenylation signal (Cole and Stacy, 1985)
   3832..3848    -  polyA_signal   bGH poly(A) signal (fragment): bovine growth hormone polyadenylation signal
   4070..4658    +  rep_origin     ori: high-copy-number ColE1/pMB1/pBR322/pUC origin of replication
>Addgene plasmid #197920 | myr-palm-Gamillus | addgene full sequence | sequence record 390517 | Addgene NGS Result
TAGTTATTAATAGTAATCAATTACGGGGTCATTAGTTCATAGCCCATATATGGAGTTCCGCGTTACATAA
CTTACGGTAAATGGCCCGCCTGGCTGACCGCCCAACGACCCCCGCCCATTGACGTCAATAATGACGTATG
TTCCCATAGTAACGCCAATAGGGACTTTCCATTGACGTCAATGGGTGGAGTATTTACGGTAAACTGCCCA
CTTGGCAGTACATCAAGTGTATCATATGCCAAGTACGCCCCCTATTGACGTCAATGACGGTAAATGGCCC
GCCTGGCATTATGCCCAGTACATGACCTTATGGGACTTTCCTACTTGGCAGTACATCTACGTATTAGTCA
TCGCTATTACCATGGTGATGCGGTTTTGGCAGTACATCAATGGGCGTGGATAGCGGTTTGACTCACGGGG
ATTTCCAAGTCTCCACCCCATTGACGTCAATGGGAGTTTGTTTTGGCACCAAAATCAACGGGACTTTCCA
AAATGTCGTAACAACTCCGCCCCATTGACGCAAATGGGCGGTAGGCGTGTACGGTGGGAGGTCTATATAA
GCAGAGCTGGTTTAGTGAACCGTCAGATCCGCTAGCGCTACCGGACTCAGATCTCGAGCTCAAGCTTCGA
ATTCTGCAGTCGACGGTACCGCGGACCATGGGATGTATTAAATCAAAAAGGAAAGACAATCTCAATGACG
ATGAACCGGTCGCCACCATGGTGAGCAAGGGCGAGGAGGCATCTGGCAGAGCCCTGTTCCAGTACCCCAT
GACCAGCAAGATCGAGCTGAACGGCGAGATCAACGGCAAGAAATTCAAGGTGGCCGGCGAGGGCTTCACC
CCCAGCAGCGGCAGATTCAACATGCACGCCTACTGCACCACCGGCGACCTGCCTATGAGCTGGGTCGTGA
TTGCCAGCCCCCTCCAGTACGGCTTCCACATGTTCGCCCACTACCCCGAGGACATCACACACTTTTTCCA
GGAATGCTTCCCCGGCAGCTACACCCTGGACCGGACCCTGAGAATGGAAGGCGACGGCACCCTGACCACC
CACCACGAGTACAGCCTGGAGGACGGCTGCGTGACCTCCAAGACCACCCTGAATGCCAGCGGCTTCGACC
CTAAGGGCGCCACCATGACCAAGAGCTTCGTGAAACAACTGCCTAACGAGGTGAAGATCACCCCCCACGG
CCCCAACGGCATCAGACTGACCAGCACCGTGCTGTACCTGAAGGAGGATGGCACCATCCAGATCGGCACC
CAGGACTGCATCGTGACCCCTGTGGGCGGAAGGAAAGTGACCCAGCCCAAGGCCCACTTCCTGCACACCC
AGATCATCCAGAAGAAGGACCCCAACGACACCCGGGACCACATCGTGCAGACAGAACTGGCCGTGGCCGG
CAATCTGTGGCACGGCATGGACGAGCTGTACAAGTAAAGCGGCCGCGACTCTAGATCATAATCAGCCATA
CCACATTTGTAGAGGTTTTACTTGCTTTAAAAAACCTCCCACACCTCCCCCTGAACCTGAAACATAAAAT
GAATGCAATTGTTGTTGTTAACTTGTTTATTGCAGCTTATAATGGTTACAAATAAAGCAATAGCATCACA
AATTTCACAAATAAAGCATTTTTTTCACTGCATTCTAGTTGTGGTTTGTCCAAACTCATCAATGTATCTT
AAGGCGTAAATTGTAAGCGTTAATATTTTGTTAAAATTCGCGTTAAATTTTTGTTAAATCAGCTCATTTT
TTAACCAATAGGCCGAAATCGGCAAAATCCCTTATAAATCAAAAGAATAGACCGAGATAGGGT
[37 nt withheld, positions 1814-1850]
AAAGAACGTGGACTCCAACGTCAAAGG
[49 nt withheld, positions 1878-1926]
T
[91 nt withheld, positions 1928-2018]
G
[124 nt withheld, positions 2020-2143]
CAGGTGGCACTTTTCGGGGAAATGTGCGCGGAACCCCTATTTGTTTATTTTTCTAAATACATTCAAATAT
GTATCCGCTCATGAGACAATAACCCTGATAAATGCTTCAATAATATTGAAAAAGGAAGAGTCCTGAGGCG
GAAAGAACCAGCTGTGGAATGTGTGTCAGTTAGGGTGTGGAAAGTCCCCAGGCTCCCCAGCAGGCAGAAG
TATGCAAAGCATGCATCTCAATTAGTCAGCAACCAGGTGTGGAAAGTCCCCAGGCTCCCCAGCAGGCAGA
AGTATGCAAAGCATGCATCTCAATTAGTCAGCAACCATAGTCCCGCCCCTAACTCCGCCCATCCCGCCCC
TAACTCCGCCCAGTTCCGCCCATTCTCCGCCCCATGGCTGACTAATTTTTTTTATTTATGCAGAGGCCGA
GGCCGCCTCGGCCTCTGAGCTATTCCAGAAGTAGTGAGGAGGCTTTTTTGGAGGCCTAGGCTTTTGCAAA
GATCGATCAAGAGACAGGATGAGGATCGTTTCGCATGATTGAACAAGATGGATTGCACGCAGGTTCTCCG
GCCGCTTGGGTGGAGAGGCTATTCGGCTATGACTGGGCACAACAGACAATCGGCTGCTCTGATGCCGCCG
TGTTCCGGCTGTCAGCGCAGGGGCGCCCGGTTCTTTTTGTCAAGACCGACCTGTCCGGTGCCCTGAATGA
ACTGCAAGACGAGGCAGCGCGGCTATCGTGGCTGGCCACGACGGGCGTTCCTTGCGCAGCTGTGCTCGAC
GTTGTCACTGAAGCGGGAAGGGACTGGCTGCTATTGGGCGAAGTGCCGGGGCAGGATCTCCTGTCATCTC
ACCTTGCTCCTGCCGAGAAAGTATCCATCATGGCTGATGCAATGCGGCGGCTGCATACGCTTGATCCGGC
TACCTGCCCATTCGACCACCAAGCGAAACATCGCATCGAGCGAGCACGTACTCGGATGGAAGCCGGTCTT
GTCGATCAGGATGATCTGGACGAAGAGCATCAGGGGCTCGCGCCAGCCGAACTGTTCGCCAGGCTCAAGG
CGAGCATGCCCGACGGCGAGGATCTCGTCGTGACCCATGGCGATGCCTGCTTGCCGAATATCATGGTGGA
AAATGGCCGCTTTTCTGGATTCATCGACTGTGGCCGGCTGGGTGTGGCGGACCGCTATCAGGACATAGCG
TTGGCTACCCGTGATATTGCTGAAGAGCTTGGCGGCGAATGGGCTGACCGCTTCCTCGTGCTTTACGGTA
TCGCCGCTCCCGATTCGCAGCGCATCGCCTTCTATCGCCTTCTTGACGAGTTCTTCTGAGCGGGACTCTG
GGGTTCGAAATGACCGACCAAGCGACGCCCAACCTGCCATCACGAGATTTCGATTCCACCGCCGCCTTCT
ATGAAAGGTTGGGCTTCGGAATCGTTTTCCGGGACGCCGGCTGGATGATCCTCCAGCGCGGGGATCTCAT
GCTGGAGTTCTTCGCCCACCCTAGGGGGAGGCTAACTGAAACACGGAAGGAGACAATACCGGAAGGAACC
CGCGCTATGACGGCAATAAAAAGACAGAATAAAACGCACGGTGTTGGGTCGTTTGTTCATAAACGCGGGG
TTCGGTCCCAGGGCTGGCACTCTGTCGATACCCCACCGAGACCCCATTGGGGCCAATACGCCCGCGTTTC
TTCCTTTTCCCCACCCCACCCCCCAAGTTCGGGTGAAGGCCCAGGGCTCGCAGCCAACGTCGGGGCGGCA
GGCCCTGCCATAGCCTCAGGTTACTCATATATACTTTAGATTGATTTAAAACTTCATTTTTAATTTAAAA
GGATCTAGGTGAAGATCCTTTTTGATAATCTCATGACCAAAATCCCTTAACGTGAGTTTTCGTTCCACTG
AGCGTCAGACCCCGTAGAAAAGATCAAAGGATCTTCTTGAGATCCTTTTTTTCTGCGCGTAATCTGCTGC
TTGCAAACAAAAAAACCACCGCTACCAGCGGTGGTTTGTTTGCCGGATCAAGAGCTACCAACTCTTTTTC
CGAAGGTAACTGGCTTCAGCAGAGCGCAGATACCAAATACTGTTCTTCTAGTGTAGCCGTAGTTAGGCCA
CCACTTCAAGAACTCTGTAGCACCGCCTACATACCTCGCTCTGCTAATCCTGTTACCAGTGGCTGCTGCC
AGTGGCGATAAGTCGTGTCTTACCGGGTTGGACTCAAGACGATAGTTACCGGATAAGGCGCAGCGGTCGG
GCTGAACGGGGGGTTCGTGCACACAGCCCAGCTTGGAGCGAACGACCTACACCGAACTGAGATACCTACA
GCGTGAGCTATGAGAAAGCGCCACGCTTCCCGAAGGGAGAAAGGCGGACAGGTATCCGGTAAGCGGCAGG
GTCGGAACAGGAGAGCGCACGAGGGAGCTTCCAGGGGGAAACGCCTGGTATCTTTATAGTCCTGTCGGGT
TTCGCCACCTCTGACTTGAGCGTCGATTTTTGTGATGCTCGTCAGGGGGGCGGAGCCTATGGAAAAACGC
CAGCAACGCGGCCTTTTTACGGTTCCTGGCCTTTTGCTGGCCTTTTGCTCACATGTTCTTTCCTGCGTTA
TCCCCTGATTCTGTGGATAACCGTATTACCGCCATGCAT
